>Addgene plasmid #239694 | pKG3657_pPV1-ZF10.BSx8 | addgene full sequence | sequence record 476581 | Addgene NGS Result
TTCGTTCCACTGAGCGTCAGACCCCGTAGAAAAGATCAAAGGATCTTCTTGAGATCCTTTTTTTCTGCGC
GTAATCTGCTGCTTGCAAACAAAAAAACCACCGCTACCAGCGGTGGTTTGTTTGCCGGATCAAGAGCTAC
CAACTCTTTTTCCGAAGGTAACTGGCTTCAGCAGAGCGCAGATACCAAATACTGTTCTTCTAGTGTAGCC
GTAGTTAGGCCACCACTTCAAGAACTCTGTAGCACCGCCTACATACCTCGCTCTGCTAATCCTGTTACCA
GTGGCTGCTGCCAGTGGCGATAAGTCGTGTCTTACCGGGTTGGACTCAAGACGATAGTTACCGGATAAGG
CGCAGCGGTCGGGCTGAACGGGGGGTTCGTGCACACAGCCCAGCTTGGAGCGAACGACCTACACCGAACT
GAGATACCTACAGCGTGAGCTATGAGAAAGCGCCACGCTTCCCGAAGGGAGAAAGGCGGACAGGTATCCG
GTAAGCGGCAGGGTCGGAACAGGAGAGCGCACGAGGGAGCTTCCAGGGGGAAACGCCTGGTATCTTTATA
GTCCTGTCGGGTTTCGCCACCTCTGACTTGAGCGTCGATTTTTGTGATGCTCGTCAGGGGGGCGGAGCCT
ATGGAAAAACGCCAGCAACGGGTCTCATACTGACGATTGAGTAACACTGTATCTAGTCTACCTACAGGGC
TCGGCGTAGCCGATGTCGCGCGGATAGCGTCAACCTCTTCGGCGTAGCCGATGTCGCGCAATCAGTTCTC
CCGAGGTCGGCGTAGCCGATGTCGCGCAGAGCCGTGCTTCCAATACGGCGTAGCCGATGTCGCGCCGGGT
TTCGTAACAATCGCATGAGGATTCGCAACGCCTTCGGCGTAGCCGATGTCGCGCTCCCGTCTCAGTAAAG
GTCGGCGTAGCCGATGTCGCGCAATCGGACTGCCTTCGTACGGCGTAGCCGATGTCGCGCGTATCAGTCG
CCTCGGAACGGCGTAGCCGATGTCGCGCATTCGTAAGAGGCTCACTCTCCCTTACACGGAGTGGATAGGA
TCCTCTAGAGGGTATATAATGGGGGCCACTAGTCTACTACCAGAGCTCATCGCTAGCGCTACCGGATCAA
TGAGAGACCTAGACGTCAGGTGGCACTTTTCGGGGAAATGTGCGCGGAACCCCTATTTGTTTATTTTTCT
AAATACATTCAAATATGTATCCGCTCATGAGACAATAACCCTGATAAATGCTTCAATAATATTGAAAAAG
GAAGAGTATGAGTATTCAACATTTCCGTGTCGCCCTTATTCCCTTTTTTGCGGCATTTTGCCTTCCTGTT
TTTGCTCACCCAGAAACGCTGGTGAAAGTAAAAGATGCTGAAGATCAGTTGGGTGCACGAGTGGGTTACA
TCGAACTGGATCTCAACAGCGGTAAGATCCTTGAGAGTTTTCGCCCCGAAGAACGTTTTCCAATGATGAG
CACTTTTAAAGTTCTGCTATGTGGCGCGGTATTATCCCGTGTTGACGCCGGGCAAGAGCAACTCGGTCGC
CGCATACACTATTCTCAGAATGACTTGGTTGAGTACTCACCAGTCACAGAAAAGCATCTTACGGATGGCA
TGACAGTAAGAGAATTATGCAGTGCTGCCATAACCATGAGTGATAACACTGCGGCCAACTTACTTCTGAC
AACGATCGGAGGACCGAAGGAGCTAACCGCTTTTTTGCACAACATGGGGGATCATGTAACTCGCCTTGAT
CGTTGGGAACCGGAGCTGAATGAAGCCATACCAAACGACGAGCGTGACACCACGATGCCTGTAGCAATGG
CAACAACGTTGCGCAAACTATTAACTGGCGAACTACTTACTCTAGCTTCCCGGCAACAATTAATAGACTG
GATGGAGGCGGATAAAGTTGCAGGACCACTTCTGCGCTCGGCCCTTCCGGCTGGCTGGTTTATTGCTGAT
AAATCTGGAGCCGGTGAGCGTGGGTATCGCGGTATCATTGCAGCACTGGGGCCAGATGGTAAGCCCTCCC
GTATCGTAGTTATCTACACGACGGGGAGTCAGGCAACTATGGATGAACGAAATAGACAGATCGCTGAGAT
AGGTGCCTCACTGATTAAGCATTGGTAACTGTCAGACCAAGTTTACTCATATATACTTTAGATTGATTTA
AAACTTCATTTTTAATTTAAAAGGATCTAGGTGAAGATCCTTTTTGATAATCTCATGACCAAAATCCCTT
AACGTGAGTT
Features (pLannotate 1.2.2; 4 found; start..end, strand, type, name):
     49..637     +  rep_origin     ori: high-copy-number ColE1/pMB1/pBR322/pUC origin of replication
   1056..1072    +  promoter       minP (fragment): minimal TATA-box promoter with low basal activity
   1163..1267    +  promoter       AmpR promoter: bla
   1268..2128    +  CDS            AmpR: β-lactamase; bla; confers resistance to ampicillin, carbenicillin, and related antibiotics
