[The description below was written by a language model from this plasmid's Addgene catalogue record and pLannotate feature annotations shown in this document.]
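Description:
pKG3657_pPV1-ZF10.BSx8 is a small synthetic-biology part plasmid (about 2.25 kb) built on the pPV1 backbone. It serves as a promoter-position donor for BsaI-based Golden Gate assembly of larger transcription units. It is propagated in E. coli from a high-copy ColE1/pUC-type origin of replication and selected with ampicillin through a β-lactamase (AmpR) gene driven by its native bla promoter. These bacterial maintenance elements account for most of the plasmid, which carries no mammalian selection marker, reporter or coding sequence of its own.

The payload is the synthetic ZF10.BSx8 promoter, an inducible promoter from the synZiFTR (synthetic zinc finger transcription regulator) system. The name suggests eight tandem binding sites for the engineered zinc finger ZF10, although the automated annotation does not mark these repeats individually. The only feature it detects in the insert region is a fragment of a minimal TATA-box promoter (minP) with low basal activity. In designs of this type, the minimal promoter stays largely silent until a cognate zinc finger–activator fusion binds the upstream sites and recruits the transcription machinery, so expression depends on that synthetic regulator. The BsaI sites that release the part are stated in the purpose but are not annotated in the feature table.

The insert was introduced by Gibson cloning, and part of the plasmid derives from material supplied by another laboratory. Its intended use is as a modular promoter part that is combined with gene and terminator modules to build synZiFTR-controlled transgenes, in work examining how transgene transcription and translation are regulated.
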