Addgene plasmid #239694: pKG3657_pPV1-ZF10.BSx8
Purpose: BsaI Golden Gate assembly plasmid encoding the synZiFTR ZF10.BSx8 promoter
Depositing lab: Kate Galloway. Depositing organization: Massachusetts Institute of Technology. Publication: High-resolution profiling reveals coupled transcriptional and translational regulation of transgenes. Peterman EL, Ploessl DS, Love KS, Sanabria V, Daniels RF, Johnstone CP, Godavarti DR, Kabaria SR, Oakes CG, Pai AA, Galloway KE. Nucleic Acids Research, Volume 53, Issue 11, 24 June 2025, gkaf528 10.1093/nar/gkaf528 PubMed 39651241.
Backbone
  Vector backbone: pPV1
  Vector type: Synthetic Biology
Growth in bacteria
  Bacterial resistance: Ampicillin, 100 μg/mL
  Growth temperature: 30°C
  Growth strain: NEB Stable
  Copy number: High Copy
Gene/Insert
  Gene/Insert name: ZF10.BSx8 promoter
  Species: Synthetic
  Cloning method: Gibson Cloning
Resource information
  A portion of this plasmid was derived from a plasmid made by: Gift from the Khalil Lab
Terms and licenses: Academic/Nonprofit Terms; Industry Terms: Not Available to Industry
Depositor comments: Please visit https://doi.org/10.1101/2024.11.26.625483 for bioRxiv preprint.
How to cite: pKG3657_pPV1-ZF10.BSx8 was a gift from Kate Galloway (Addgene plasmid # 239694 ; http://n2t.net/addgene:239694 ; RRID:Addgene_239694)
